>Addgene plasmid #77518 | GSG2 gRNA (BRDN0001149408) | addgene full sequence | sequence record 187918 | Addgene Assembled Sequence
CCCGGGTGCAAAGATGGATAAAGTTTTAAACAGAGAGGAATCTTTGCAGCTAATGGACCTTCTAGGTCTT
GAAAGGAGTGGGAATTGGCTCCGGTGCCCGTCAGTGGGCAGAGCGCACATCGCCCACAGTCCCCGAGAAG
TTGGGGGGAGGGGTCGGCAATTGATCCGGTGCCTAGAGAAGGTGGCGCGGGGTAAACTGGGAAAGTGATG
TCGTGTACTGGCTCCGCCTTTTTCCCGAGGGTGGGGGAGAACCGTATATAAGTGCAGTAGTCGCCGTGAA
CGTTCTTTTTCGCAACGGGTTTGCCGCCAGAACACAGGTAAGTGCCGTGTGTGGTTCCCGCGGGCCTGGC
CTCTTTACGGGTTATGGCCCTTGCGTGCCTTGAATTACTTCCACCTGGCTGCAGTACGTGATTCTTGATC
CCGAGCTTCGGGTTGGAAGTGGGTGGGAGAGTTCGAGGCCTTGCGCTTAAGGAGCCCCTTCGCCTCGTGC
TTGAGTTGAGGCCTGGCCTGGGCGCTGGGGCCGCCGCGTGCGAATCTGGTGGCACCTTCGCGCCTGTCTC
GCTGCTTTCGATAAGTCTCTAGCCATTTAAAATTTTTGATGACCTGCTGCGACGCTTTTTTTCTGGCAAG
ATAGTCTTGTAAATGCGGGCCAAGATCTGCACACTGGTATTTCGGTTTTTGGGGCCGCGGGCGGCGACGG
GGCCCGTGCGTCCCAGCGCACATGTTCGGCGAGGCGGGGCCTGCGAGCGCGGCCACCGAGAATCGGACGG
GGGTAGTCTCAAGCTGGCCGGCCTGCTCTGGTGCCTGGCCTCGCGCCGCCGTGTATCGCCCCGCCCTGGG
CGGCAAGGCTGGCCCGGTCGGCACCAGTTGCGTGAGCGGAAAGATGGCCGCTTCCCGGCCCTGCTGCAGG
GAGCTCAAAATGGAGGACGCGGCGCTCGGGAGAGCGGGCGGGTGAGTCACCCACACAAAGGAAAAGGGCC
TTTCCGTCCTCAGCCGTCGCTTCATGTGACTCCACGGAGTACCGGGCGCCGTCCAGGCACCTCGATTAGT
TCTCGAGCTTTTGGAGTACGTCGTCTTTAGGTTGGGGGGAGGGGTTTTATGCGATGGAGTTTCCCCACAC
TGAGTGGGTGGAGACTGAAGTTAGGCCAGCTTGGCACTTGATGTAATTCTCCTTGGAATTTGCCCTTTTT
GAGTTTGGATCTTGGTTCATTCTCAAGCCTCAGACAGTGGTTCAAAGTTTTTTTCTTCCATTTCAGGTGT
CGTGACGTACGGCCACCATGACCGAGTACAAGCCCACGGTGCGCCTCGCCACCCGCGACGACGTCCCCAG
GGCCGTACGCACCCTCGCCGCCGCGTTCGCCGACTACCCCGCCACGCGCCACACCGTCGATCCGGACCGC
CACATCGAGCGGGTCACCGAGCTGCAAGAACTCTTCCTCACGCGCGTCGGGCTCGACATCGGCAAGGTGT
GGGTCGCGGACGACGGCGCCGCCGTGGCGGTCTGGACCACGCCGGAGAGCGTCGAAGCGGGGGCGGTGTT
CGCCGAGATCGGCCCGCGCATGGCCGAGTTGAGCGGTTCCCGGCTGGCCGCGCAGCAACAGATGGAAGGC
CTCCTGGCGCCGCACCGGCCCAAGGAGCCCGCGTGGTTCCTGGCCACCGTCGGAGTCTCGCCCGACCACC
AGGGCAAGGGTCTGGGCAGCGCCGTCGTGCTCCCCGGAGTGGAGGCGGCCGAGCGCGCCGGGGTGCCCGC
CTTCCTGGAGACCTCCGCGCCCCGCAACCTCCCCTTCTACGAGCGGCTCGGCTTCACCGTCACCGCCGAC
GTCGAGGTGCCCGAAGGACCGCGCACCTGGTGCATGACCCGCAAGCCCGGTGCCTGAACGCGTTAAGTCG
ACAATCAACCTCTGGATTACAAAATTTGTGAAAGATTGACTGGTATTCTTAACTATGTTGCTCCTTTTAC
GCTATGTGGATACGCTGCTTTAATGCCTTTGTATCATGCTATTGCTTCCCGTATGGCTTTCATTTTCTCC
TCCTTGTATAAATCCTGGTTGCTGTCTCTTTATGAGGAGTTGTGGCCCGTTGTCAGGCAACGTGGCGTGG
TGTGCACTGTGTTTGCTGACGCAACCCCCACTGGTTGGGGCATTGCCACCACCTGTCAGCTCCTTTCCGG
GACTTTCGCTTTCCCCCTCCCTATTGCCACGGCGGAACTCATCGCCGCCTGCCTTGCCCGCTGCTGGACA
GGGGCTCGGCTGTTGGGCACTGACAATTCCGTGGTGTTGTCGGGGAAATCATCGTCCTTTCCTTGGCTGC
TCGCCTGTGTTGCCACCTGGATTCTGCGCGGGACGTCCTTCTGCTACGTCCCTTCGGCCCTCAATCCAGC
GGACCTTCCTTCCCGCGGCCTGCTGCCGGCTCTGCGGCCTCTTCCGCGTCTTCGCCTTCGCCCTCAGACG
AGTCGGATCTCCCTTTGGGCCGCCTCCCCGCGTCGACTTTAAGACCAATGACTTACAAGGCAGCTGTAGA
TCTTAGCCACTTTTTAAAAGAAAAGGGGGGACTGGAAGGGCTAATTCACTCCCAACGAAGACAAGATCTG
CTTTTTGCTTGTACTGGGTCTCTCTGGTTAGACCAGATCTGAGCCTGGGAGCTCTCTGGCTAACTAGGGA
ACCCACTGCTTAAGCCTCAATAAAGCTTGCCTTGAGTGCTTCAAGTAGTGTGTGCCCGTCTGTTGTGTGA
CTCTGGTAACTAGAGATCCCTCAGACCCTTTTAGTCAGTGTGGAAAATCTCTAGCAGTACGTATAGTAGT
TCATGTCATCTTATTATTCAGTATTTATAACTTGCAAAGAAATGAATATCAGAGAGTGAGAGGAACTTGT
TTATTGCAGCTTATAATGGTTACAAATAAAGCAATAGCATCACAAATTTCACAAATAAAGCATTTTTTTC
ACTGCATTCTAGTTGTGGTTTGTCCAAACTCATCAATGTATCTTATCATGTCTGGCTCTAGCTATCCCGC
CCCTAACTCCGCCCATCCCGCCCCTAACTCCGCCCAGTTCCGCCCATTCTCCGCCCCATGGCTGACTAAT
TTTTTTTATTTATGCAGAGGCCGAGGCCGCCTCGGCCTCTGAGCTATTCCAGAAGTAGTGAGGAGGCTTT
TTTGGAGGCCTAGGGACGTACCCAATTCGCCCTATAGTGAGTCGTATTACGCGCGCTCACTGGCCGTCGT
TTTACAACGTCGTGACTGGGAAAACCCTGGCGTTACCCAACTTAATCGCCTTGCAGCACATCCCCCTTTC
GCCAGCTGGCGTAATAGCGAAGAGGCCCGCACCGATCGCCCTTCCCAACAGTTGCGCAGCCTGAATGGCG
AATGGG
[124 nt withheld, positions 3367-3490]
C
[91 nt withheld, positions 3492-3582]
A
[49 nt withheld, positions 3584-3632]
CCTTTGACGTTGGAGTCCACGTTCTTT
[37 nt withheld, positions 3660-3696]
ACCCTATCTCGGTCTATTCTTTTGATTTATAAGGGATTTTGCCGATTTCGGCCTATTGGTTAAAAAATGA
GCTGATTTAACAAAAATTTAACGCGAATTTTAACAAAATATTAACGCTTACAATTTAGGTGGCACTTTTC
GGGGAAATGTGCGCGGAACCCCTATTTGTTTATTTTTCTAAATACATTCAAATATGTATCCGCTCATGAG
ACAATAACCCTGATAAATGCTTCAATAATATTGAAAAAGGAAGAGTATGAGTATTCAACATTTCCGTGTC
GCCCTTATTCCCTTTTTTGCGGCATTTTGCCTTCCTGTTTTTGCTCACCCAGAAACGCTGGTGAAAGTAA
AAGATGCTGAAGATCAGTTGGGTGCACGAGTGGGTTACATCGAACTGGATCTCAACAGCGGTAAGATCCT
TGAGAGTTTTCGCCCCGAAGAACGTTTTCCAATGATGAGCACTTTTAAAGTTCTGCTATGTGGCGCGGTA
TTATCCCGTATTGACGCCGGGCAAGAGCAACTCGGTCGCCGCATACACTATTCTCAGAATGACTTGGTTG
AGTACTCACCAGTCACAGAAAAGCATCTTACGGATGGCATGACAGTAAGAGAATTATGCAGTGCTGCCAT
AACCATGAGTGATAACACTGCGGCCAACTTACTTCTGACAACGATCGGAGGACCGAAGGAGCTAACCGCT
TTTTTGCACAACATGGGGGATCATGTAACTCGCCTTGATCGTTGGGAACCGGAGCTGAATGAAGCCATAC
CAAACGACGAGCGTGACACCACGATGCCTGTAGCAATGGCAACAACGTTGCGCAAACTATTAACTGGCGA
ACTACTTACTCTAGCTTCCCGGCAACAATTAATAGACTGGATGGAGGCGGATAAAGTTGCAGGACCACTT
CTGCGCTCGGCCCTTCCGGCTGGCTGGTTTATTGCTGATAAATCTGGAGCCGGTGAGCGTGGGTCTCGCG
GTATCATTGCAGCACTGGGGCCAGATGGTAAGCCCTCCCGTATCGTAGTTATCTACACGACGGGGAGTCA
GGCAACTATGGATGAACGAAATAGACAGATCGCTGAGATAGGTGCCTCACTGATTAAGCATTGGTAACTG
TCAGACCAAGTTTACTCATATATACTTTAGATTGATTTAAAACTTCATTTTTAATTTAAAAGGATCTAGG
TGAAGATCCTTTTTGATAATCTCATGACCAAAATCCCTTAACGTGAGTTTTCGTTCCACTGAGCGTCAGA
CCCCGTAGAAAAGATCAAAGGATCTTCTTGAGATCCTTTTTTTCTGCGCGTAATCTGCTGCTTGCAAACA
AAAAAACCACCGCTACCAGCGGTGGTTTGTTTGCCGGATCAAGAGCTACCAACTCTTTTTCCGAAGGTAA
CTGGCTTCAGCAGAGCGCAGATACCAAATACTGTTCTTCTAGTGTAGCCGTAGTTAGGCCACCACTTCAA
GAACTCTGTAGCACCGCCTACATACCTCGCTCTGCTAATCCTGTTACCAGTGGCTGCTGCCAGTGGCGAT
AAGTCGTGTCTTACCGGGTTGGACTCAAGACGATAGTTACCGGATAAGGCGCAGCGGTCGGGCTGAACGG
GGGGTTCGTGCACACAGCCCAGCTTGGAGCGAACGACCTACACCGAACTGAGATACCTACAGCGTGAGCT
ATGAGAAAGCGCCACGCTTCCCGAAGGGAGAAAGGCGGACAGGTATCCGGTAAGCGGCAGGGTCGGAACA
GGAGAGCGCACGAGGGAGCTTCCAGGGGGAAACGCCTGGTATCTTTATAGTCCTGTCGGGTTTCGCCACC
TCTGACTTGAGCGTCGATTTTTGTGATGCTCGTCAGGGGGGCGGAGCCTATGGAAAAACGCCAGCAACGC
GGCCTTTTTACGGTTCCTGGCCTTTTGCTGGCCTTTTGCTCACATGTTCTTTCCTGCGTTATCCCCTGAT
TCTGTGGATAACCGTATTACCGCCTTTGAGTGAGCTGATACCGCTCGCCGCAGCCGAACGACCGAGCGCA
GCGAGTCAGTGAGCGAGGAAGCGGAAGAGCGCCCAATACGCAAACCGCCTCTCCCCGCGCGTTGGCCGAT
TCATTAATGCAGCTGGCACGACAGGTTTCCCGACTGGAAAGCGGGCAGTGAGCGCAACGCAATTAATGTG
AGTTAGCTCACTCATTAGGCACCCCAGGCTTTACACTTTATGCTTCCGGCTCGTATGTTGTGTGGAATTG
TGAGCGGATAACAATTTCACACAGGAAACAGCTATGACCATGATTACGCCAAGCGCGCAATTAACCCTCA
CTAAAGGGAACAAAAGCTGGAGCTGCAAGCTTAATGTAGTCTTATGCAATACTCTTGTAGTCTTGCAACA
TGGTAACGATGAGTTAGCAACATGCCTTACAAGGAGAGAAAAAGCACCGTGCATGCCGATTGGTGGAAGT
AAGGTGGTACGATCGTGCCTTATTAGGAAGGCAACAGACGGGTCTGACATGGATTGGACGAACCACTGAA
TTGCCGCATTGCAGAGATATTGTATTTAAGTGCCTAGCTCGATACATAAACGGGTCTCTCTGGTTAGACC
AGATCTGAGCCTGGGAGCTCTCTGGCTAACTAGGGAACCCACTGCTTAAGCCTCAATAAAGCTTGCCTTG
AGTGCTTCAAGTAGTGTGTGCCCGTCTGTTGTGTGACTCTGGTAACTAGAGATCCCTCAGACCCTTTTAG
TCAGTGTGGAAAATCTCTAGCAGTGGCGCCCGAACAGGGACTTGAAAGCGAAAGGGAAACCAGAGGAGCT
CTCTCGACGCAGGACTCGGCTTGCTGAAGCGCGCACGGCAAGAGGCGAGGGGCGGCGACTGGTGAGTACG
CCAAAAATTTTGACTAGCGGAGGCTAGAAGGAGAGAGATGGGTGCGAGAGCGTCAGTATTAAGCGGGGGA
GAATTAGATCGCGATGGGAAAAAATTCGGTTAAGGCCAGGGGGAAAGAAAAAATATAAATTAAAACATAT
AGTATGGGCAAGCAGGGAGCTAGAACGATTCGCAGTTAATCCTGGCCTGTTAGAAACATCAGAAGGCTGT
AGACAAATACTGGGACAGCTACAACCATCCCTTCAGACAGGATCAGAAGAACTTAGATCATTATATAATA
CAGTAGCAACCCTCTATTGTGTGCATCAAAGGATAGAGATAAAAGACACCAAGGAAGCTTTAGACAAGAT
AGAGGAAGAGCAAAACAAAAGTAAGACCACCGCACAGCAAGCGGCCGCTGATCTTCAGACCTGGAGGAGG
AGATATGAGGGACAATTGGAGAAGTGAATTATATAAATATAAAGTAGTAAAAATTGAACCATTAGGAGTA
GCACCCACCAAGGCAAAGAGAAGAGTGGTGCAGAGAGAAAAAAGAGCAGTGGGAATAGGAGCTTTGTTCC
TTGGGTTCTTGGGAGCAGCAGGAAGCACTATGGGCGCAGCGTCAATGACGCTGACGGTACAGGCCAGACA
ATTATTGTCTGGTATAGTGCAGCAGCAGAACAATTTGCTGAGGGCTATTGAGGCGCAACAGCATCTGTTG
CAACTCACAGTCTGGGGCATCAAGCAGCTCCAGGCAAGAATCCTGGCTGTGGAAAGATACCTAAAGGATC
AACAGCTCCTGGGGATTTGGGGTTGCTCTGGAAAACTCATTTGCACCACTGCTGTGCCTTGGAATGCTAG
TTGGAGTAATAAATCTCTGGAACAGATTTGGAATCACACGACCTGGATGGAGTGGGACAGAGAAATTAAC
AATTACACAAGCTTAATACACTCCTTAATTGAAGAATCGCAAAACCAGCAAGAAAAGAATGAACAAGAAT
TATTGGAATTAGATAAATGGGCAAGTTTGTGGAATTGGTTTAACATAACAAATTGGCTGTGGTATATAAA
ATTATTCATAATGATAGTAGGAGGCTTGGTAGGTTTAAGAATAGTTTTTGCTGTACTTTCTATAGTGAAT
AGAGTTAGGCAGGGATATTCACCATTATCGTTTCAGACCCACCTCCCAACCCCGAGGGGACCCAGAGAGG
GCCTATTTCCCATGATTCCTTCATATTTGCATATACGATACAAGGCTGTTAGAGAGATAATTAGAATTAA
TTTGACTGTAAACACAAAGATATTAGTACAAAATACGTGACGTAGAAAGTAATAATTTCTTGGGTAGTTT
GCAGTTTTAAAATTATGTTTTAAAATGGACTATCATATGCTTACCGTAACTTGAAAGTATTTCGATTTCT
TGGCTTTATATATCTTGTGGAAAGGACGAAACACCGTGGAGAGAACTAGATCAAGCGTTTTAGAGCTAGA
AATAGCAAGTTAAAATAAGGCTAGTCCGTTATCAACTTGAAAAAGTGGCACCGAGTCGGTGCTTTTTTAA
GCTTGGCGTAACTAGATCTTGAGACAAATGGCAGTATTCATCCACAATTTTAAAAGAAAAGGGGGGATTG
GGGGGTACAGTGCAGGGGAAAGAATAGTAGACATAATAGCAACAGACATACAAACTAAAGAATTACAAAA
ACAAATTACAAAAATTCAAAATTTTCGGGTTTATTACAGGGACAGCAGAGATCCACTTTGGCGCCGGCTC
GAGGGGG
Features (pLannotate 1.2.2; 29 found; start..end, strand, type, name):
     14..80      +  CDS            small t antigen (fragment): SV40 (simian virus 40) small t antigen
    106..317     +  promoter       EF-1α core promoter: core promoter for human elongation factor EF-1α
    318..1256    +  intron         EF-1α intron A: intron upstream of the start codon of human EF-1α
   1278..1877    +  CDS            PuroR (fragment): puromycin N-acetyltransferase; pac from Streptomyces; confers resistance to puromycin
   1893..2481    +  misc_feature   WPRE: woodchuck hepatitis virus posttranscriptional regulatory element
   2532..2551    +  misc_feature   cPPT/CTS (fragment): central polypurine tract and central termination sequence of HIV-1
   2553..2786    +  LTR            3' LTR (ΔU3): self-inactivating 3' long terminal repeat (LTR) from HIV-1
   2864..2985    +  polyA_signal   SV40 poly(A) signal: SV40 polyadenylation signal
   3025..3160    +  rep_origin     SV40 ori: SV40 origin of replication
   3181..3199    -  promoter       T7 promoter: promoter for bacteriophage T7 RNA polymerase
   3207..3362    +  CDS            lacZα (fragment): LacZα fragment of β-galactosidase; lacZ fragment
   3367..3795    +  rep_origin     f1 ori (sequence partly withheld): f1 bacteriophage origin of replication; arrow indicates direction of (+) strand synthesis
   3848..3952    +  promoter       AmpR promoter: bla
   3953..4813    +  CDS            AmpR: β-lactamase; bla; confers resistance to ampicillin, carbenicillin, and related antibiotics
   4984..5572    +  rep_origin     ori: high-copy-number ColE1/pMB1/pBR322/pUC origin of replication
   5755..5847    +  CDS            lacI (fragment): lac repressor; lacI; The lac repressor binds to the lac operator to inhibit transcription in E. coli. This inhibition can be relieved by adding lactose or isopropyl-β-D-thiogalactopyranoside (IPTG).
   5860..5881    +  protein_bind   CAP binding site: CAP binding activates transcription in the presence of cAMP. E. coli catabolite activator protein
   5896..5926    +  promoter       lac promoter: promoter for the E. coli lac operon
   5934..5950    +  protein_bind   lac operator: The lac repressor binds to the lac operator to inhibit transcription in E. coli. This inhibition can be relieved by adding lactose or isopropyl-β-D-thiogalactopyranoside (IPTG). lac repressor encoded by lacI
   5995..6013    +  promoter       T3 promoter: promoter for bacteriophage T3 RNA polymerase
   6041..6267    +  promoter       RSV promoter: Rous sarcoma virus enhancer/promoter
   6268..6448    +  LTR            5' LTR (truncated): truncated 5' long terminal repeat (LTR) from HIV-1
   6495..6620    +  misc_feature   HIV-1 Ψ: packaging signal of human immunodeficiency virus type 1
   6604..6967    +  CDS            HIV-1 gag (fragment): gag protein from human immunodeficiency virus 1; gag
   7113..7346    +  misc_feature   RRE: The Rev response element (RRE) of HIV-1 allows for Rev-dependent mRNA export from the nucleus to the cytoplasm.
   7723..7749    +  CDS            Rev (fragment): human immunodeficiency virus 1 (HIV-1) Rev protein; rev; enhances nuclear export of unspliced and incompletely spliced viral mRNAs
   7753..7993    +  promoter       U6 promoter: RNA polymerase III promoter for human U6 snRNA
   8023..8098    +  misc_RNA       gRNA scaffold: guide RNA scaffold for the Streptococcus pyogenes CRISPR/Cas9 system
   8154..8271    +  misc_feature   cPPT/CTS: central polypurine tract and central termination sequence of HIV-1
