[The description below was written by a language model from this plasmid's Addgene catalogue record and pLannotate feature annotations shown in this document.]
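Description:
GSG2 gRNA (BRDN0001149408) is a third-generation lentiviral guide RNA plasmid built on the lentiGuide-Puro backbone and designed to direct Streptococcus pyogenes Cas9 to the human GSG2 gene, now known as HASPIN. In bacteria it is maintained as a high-copy plasmid through a ColE1/pUC-type origin and selected with ampicillin via the β-lactamase gene. An f1 origin, an SV40 origin and remnants of a lac/T7/T3 cloning region are also annotated in the backbone.

The lentiviral transfer cassette begins with an RSV promoter fused to a truncated HIV-1 5' LTR, which makes genomic RNA production in packaging cells independent of Tat. It continues with the Ψ packaging signal, a partial gag sequence and the Rev response element, and ends with a self-inactivating ΔU3 3' LTR followed by an SV40 polyadenylation signal. Between the LTRs, a human U6 RNA polymerase III promoter drives the GSG2-specific spacer joined to the Cas9 guide RNA scaffold. A cPPT/CTS element, which aids nuclear import of the viral genome, lies just downstream of this unit. A separate EF-1α promoter with its intron A expresses puromycin N-acetyltransferase for selection of transduced mammalian cells, and a WPRE boosts transcript expression.

The plasmid does not encode Cas9, so it must be paired with a separate Cas9 vector such as lentiCas9-Blast or used in cells that already express the nuclease. The guide was designed against a GSG2 reference transcript and is associated with a human kinome gRNA library, making the construct suited to knockout of this kinase gene in human cells.
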