Addgene plasmid #77518: GSG2 gRNA (BRDN0001149408)
Purpose: 3rd generation lentiviral gRNA plasmid targeting human GSG2
Depositing lab: John Doench & David Root. Depositing organization: Broad Institute. Publication: Optimized sgRNA design to maximize activity and minimize off-target effects of CRISPR-Cas9. Doench JG, Fusi N, Sullender M, Hegde M, Vaimberg EW, Donovan KF, Smith I, Tothova Z, Wilen C, Orchard R, Virgin HW, Listgarten J, Root DE. Nat Biotechnol. 2016 Jan 18. doi: 10.1038/nbt.3437. PubMed 26780180.
Backbone
  Vector backbone: lentiGuide-Puro
  Backbone manufacturer: Zhang Lab (Addgene plasmid # 52963)
  Vector type: Mammalian Expression, Lentiviral, CRISPR
  Selectable markers: Puromycin
Growth in bacteria
  Bacterial resistance: Ampicillin, 100 μg/mL
  Growth temperature: 37°C
  Growth strain: DH5alpha
  Copy number: High Copy
Gene/Insert
  Gene/Insert name: GSG2 (alt names: GSG2; NM_031965.2)
  gRNA/shRNA sequence: TGGAGAGAACTAGATCAAGC
  Species: H. sapiens (human)
  Entrez Gene: HASPIN (a.k.a. GSG2)
  Promoter: hU6
  Cloning method: Unknown
  Sequencing primers: 5′ U6-F; 3′ pS2-R
Terms and licenses: Academic/Nonprofit Terms; Industry Terms: Not Available to Industry
Depositor comments: The gRNA was designed to target the following Genbank reference sequence(s): NM_031965.2. Note that this plasmid does NOT contain Cas9. It should be used in conjunction with lentiCas9-Blast (Addgene #52962) or otherwise with cell lines already expressing Cas9. Browse the full kinome gRNA library at http://www.addgene.org/pooled-library/broadgpp-human-kinome/ or visit http://www.broadinstitute.org/rnai/public/ for detailed protocols and information.
How to cite: GSG2 gRNA (BRDN0001149408) was a gift from John Doench & David Root (Addgene plasmid # 77518 ; http://n2t.net/addgene:77518 ; RRID:Addgene_77518)
