>Addgene plasmid #77518 | GSG2 gRNA (BRDN0001149408) | depositor partial sequence | sequence record 144978 | Target Sequence
TGGAGAGAACTAGATCAAGC
