>Addgene plasmid #77518 | GSG2 gRNA (BRDN0001149408) | addgene partial sequence | sequence record 187917 | hU6-F
CGTAGAAAGTAATAATTTCTTGGGTAGTTTGCAGTTTTAAAATTATGTTTTAAAATGGACTATCATATGC
TTACCGTAACTTGAAAGTATTTCGATTTCTTGGCTTTATATATCTTGTGGAAAGGACGAAACACCGTGGA
GAGAACTAGATCAAGCGTTTTAGAGCTAGAAATAGCAAGTTAAAATAAGGCTAGTCCGTTATCAACTTGA
AAAAGTGGCACCGAGTCGGTGCTTTTTTAAGCTTGGCGTAACTAGATCTTGAGACAAATGGCAGTATTCA
TCCACAATTTTAAAAGAAAAGGGGGGATTGGGGGGTACAGTGCAGGGGAAAGAATAGTAGACATAATAGC
AACAGACATACAAACTAAAGAATTACAAAAACAAATTACAAAAATTCAAAATTTTCGGGTTTATTACAGG
GACAGCAGAGATCCACTTTGGCGCCGGCTCGAGGGGGCCCGGGTGCAAAGATGGATAAAGTTTTAAACAG
AGAGGAATCTTTGCAGCTAATGGACCTTCTAGGTCTTGAAAGGAGTGGGAATTGGCTCCGGTGCCCGTCA
GTGGGCAGAG
